>Addgene plasmid #46633 | AB.pCCL.sin.cPPT.U6.miR-744-Decoy.hPGK.GFP.WPRE | depositor partial sequence | sequence record 65969 | miR-744 Decoy
CATCAACTGCTGTTAGCCGAAGCCCCGCACAAGTATTCTGGTCACAGAATACAACTGCTGTTAGCCGAAG
CCCCGCACAAG
