>Addgene plasmid #46633 | AB.pCCL.sin.cPPT.U6.miR-744-Decoy.hPGK.GFP.WPRE | depositor partial sequence | sequence record 65970 | empty backbone
AATGCTTCAATAATATTGAAAAAGGAAGAGTATGAGTATTCAACATTTCCGTGTCGCCCTTATTCCCTTT
TTTGCGGCATTTTGCCTTCCTGTTTTTGCTCACCCAGAAACGCTGGTGAAAGTAAAAGATGCTGAAGATC
AGTTGGGTGCACGAGTGGGTTACATCGAACTGGATCTCAACAGCGGTAAGATCCTTGAGAGTTTTCGCCC
CGAAGAACGTTTTCCAATGATGAGCACTTTTAAAGTTCTGCTATGTGGCGCGGTATTATCCCGTATTGAC
GCCGGGCAAGAGCAACTCGGTCGCCGCATACACTATTCTCAGAATGACTTGGTTGAGTACTCACCAGTCA
CAGAAAAGCATCTTACGGATGGCATGACAGTAAGAGAATTATGCAGTGCTGCCATAACCATGAGTGATAA
CACTGCGGCCAACTTACTTCTGACAACGATCGGAGGACCGAAGGAGCTAACCGCTTTTTTGCACAACATG
GGGGATCATGTAACTCGCCTTGATCGTTGGGAACCGGAGCTGAATGAAGCCATACCAAACGACGAGCGTG
ACACCACGATGCCTGTAGCAATGGCAACAACGTTGCGCAAACTATTAACTGGCGAACTACTTACTCTAGC
TTCCCGGCAACAATTAATAGACTGGATGGAGGCGGATAAAGTTGCAGGACCACTTCTGCGCTCGGCCCTT
CCGGCTGGCTGGTTTATTGCTGATAAATCTGGAGCCGGTGAGCGTGGGTCTCGCGGTATCATTGCAGCAC
TGGGGCCAGATGGTAAGCCCTCCCGTATCGTAGTTATCTACACGACGGGGAGTCAGGCAACTATGGATGA
ACGAAATAGACAGATCGCTGAGATAGGTGCCTCACTGATTAAGCATTGGTAACTGTCAGACCAAGTTTAC
TCATATATACTTTAGATTGATTTAAAACTTCATTTTTAATTTAAAAGGATCTAGGTGAAGATCCTTTTTG
ATAATCTCATGACCAAAATCCCTTAACGTGAGTTTTCGTTCCACTGAGCGTCAGACCCCGTAGAAAAGAT
CAAAGGATCTTCTTGAGATCCTTTTTTTCTGCGCGTAATCTGCTGCTTGCAAACAAAAAAACCACCGCTA
CCAGCGGTGGTTTGTTTGCCGGATCAAGAGCTACCAACTCTTTTTCCGAAGGTAACTGGCTTCAGCAGAG
CGCAGATACCAAATACTGTCCTTCTAGTGTAGCCGTAGTTAGGCCACCACTTCAAGAACTCTGTAGCACC
GCCTACATACCTCGCTCTGCTAATCCTGTTACCAGTGGCTGCTGCCAGTGGCGATAAGTCGTGTCTTACC
GGGTTGGACTCAAGACGATAGTTACCGGATAAGGCGCAGCGGTCGGGCTGAACGGGGGGTTCGTGCACAC
AGCCCAGCTTGGAGCGAACGACCTACACCGAACTGAGATACCTACAGCGTGAGCTATGAGAAAGCGCCAC
GCTTCCCGAAGGGAGAAAGGCGGACAGGTATCCGGTAAGCGGCAGGGTCGGAACAGGAGAGCGCACGAGG
GAGCTTCCAGGGGGAAACGCCTGGTATCTTTATAGTCCTGTCGGGTTTCGCCACCTCTGACTTGAGCGTC
GATTTTTGTGATGCTCGTCAGGGGGGCGGAGCCTATGGAAAAACGCCAGCAACGCGGCCTTTTTACGGTT
CCTGGCCTTTTGCTGGCCTTTTGCTCACATGTTCTTTCCTGCGTTATCCCCTGATTCTGTGGATAACCGT
ATTACCGCCTTTGAGTGAGCTGATACCGCTCGCCGCAGCCGAACGACCGAGCGCAGCGAGTCAGTGAGCG
AGGAAGCGGAAGAGCGCCCAATACGCAAACCGCCTCTCCCCGCGCGTTGGCCGATTCATTAATGCAGCTG
GCACGACAGGTTTCCCGACTGGAAAGCGGGCAGTGAGCGCAACGCAATTAATGTGAGTTAGCTCACTCAT
TAGGCACCCCAGGCTTTACACTTTATGCTTCCGGCTCGTATGTTGTGTGGAATTGTGAGCGGATAACAAT
TTCACACAGGAAACAGCTATGACCATGATTACGCCAAGCGCGCAATTAACCCTCACTAAAGGGAACAAAA
GCTGGAGCTGCAAGCTTGGCCATTGCATACGTTGTATCCATATCATAATATGTACATTTATATTGGCTCA
TGTCCAACATTACCGCCATGTTGACATTGATTATTGACTAGTTATTAATAGTAATCAATTACGGGGTCAT
TAGTTCATAGCCCATATATGGAGTTCCGCGTTACATAACTTACGGTAAATGGCCCGCCTGGCTGACCGCC
CAACGACCCCCGCCCATTGACGTCAATAATGACGTATGTTCCCATAGTAACGCCAATAGGGACTTTCCAT
TGACGTCAATGGGTGGAGTATTTACGGTAAACTGCCCACTTGGCAGTACATCAAGTGTATCATATGCCAA
GTACGCCCCCTATTGACGTCAATGACGGTAAATGGCCCGCCTGGCATTATGCCCAGTACATGACCTTATG
GGACTTTCCTACTTGGCAGTACATCTACGTATTAGTCATCGCTATTACCATGGTGATGCGGTTTTGGCAG
TACATCAATGGGCGTGGATAGCGGTTTGACTCACGGGGATTTCCAAGTCTCCACCCCATTGACGTCAATG
GGAGTTTGTTTTGGCACCAAAATCAACGGGACTTTCCAAAATGTCGTAACAACTCCGCCCCATTGACGCA
AATGGGCGGTAGGCGTGTACGGTGGGAGGTCTATATAAGCAGAGCTCGTTTAGTGAACCGGGGTCTCTCT
GGTTAGACCAGATCTGAGCCTGGGAGCTCTCTGGCTAACTAGGGAACCCACTGCTTAAGCCTCAATAAAG
CTTGCCTTGAGTGCTTCAAGTAGTGTGTGCCCGTCTGTTGTGTGACTCTGGTAACTAGAGATCCCTCAGA
CCCTTTTAGTCAGTGTGGAAAATCTCTAGCAGTGGCGCCCGAACAGGGACCTGAAAGCGAAAGGGAAACC
AGAGCTCTCTCGACGCAGGACTCGGCTTGCTGAAGCGCGCACGGCAAGAGGCGAGGGGCGGCGACTGGTG
AGTACGCCAAAAATTTTGACTAGCGGAGGCTAGAAGGAGAGAGATGGGTGCGAGAGCGTCAGTATTAAGC
GGGGGAGAATTAGATCGCGATGGGAAAAAATTCGGTTAAGGCCAGGGGGAAAGAAAAAATATAAATTAAA
ACATATAGTATGGGCAAGCAGGGAGCTAGAACGATTCGCAGTTAATCCTGGCCTGTTAGAAACATCAGAA
GGCTGTAGACAAATACTGGGACAGCTACAACCATCCCTTCAGACAGGATCAGAAGAACTTAGATCATTAT
ATAATACAGTAGCAACCCTCTATTGTGTGCATCAAAGGATAGAGATAAAAGACACCAAGGAAGCTTTAGA
CAAGATAGAGGAAGAGCAAAACAAAAGTAAGACCACCGCACAGCAAGCGGCCGCTGATCTTCAGACCTGG
AGGAGGAGATATGAGGGACAATTGGAGAAGTGAATTATATAAATATAAAGTAGTAAAAATTGAACCATTA
GGAGTAGCACCCACCAAGGCAAAGAGAAGAGTGGTGCAGAGAGAAAAAAGAGCAGTGGGAATAGGAGCTT
TGTTCCTTGGGTTCTTGGGAGCAGCAGGAAGCACTATGGGCGCAGCCTCAATGACGCTGACGGTACAGGC
CAGACAATTATTGTCTGGTATAGTGCAGCAGCAGAACAATTTGCTGAGGGCTATTGAGGCGCAACAGCAT
CTGTTGCAACTCACAGTCTGGGGCATCAAGCAGCTCCAGGCAAGAATCCTGGCTGTGGAAAGATACCTAA
AGGATCAACAGCTCCTGGGGATTTGGGGTTGCTCTGGAAAACTCATTTGCACCACTGCTGTGCCTTGGAA
TGCTAGTTGGAGTAATAAATCTCTGGAACAGATTTGGAATCACACGACCTGGATGGAGTGGGACAGAGAA
ATTAACAATTACACAAGCTTAATACACTCCTTAATTGAAGAATCGCAAAACCAGCAAGAAAAGAATGAAC
AAGAATTATTGGAATTAGATAAATGGGCAAGTTTGTGGAATTGGTTTAACATAACAAATTGGCTGTGGTA
TATAAAATTATTCATAATGATAGTAGGAGGCTTGGTAGGTTTAAGAATAGTTTTTGCTGTACTTTCTATA
GTGAATAGAGTTAGGCAGGGATATTCACCATTATCGTTTCAGACCCACCTCCCAACCCCGAGGGGACCCG
ACAGGCCCGAAGGAATAGAAGAAGAAGGTGGAGAGAGAGACAGAGACAGATCCATTCGATTAGTGAACGG
ATCTCGACGGTATCGGTTAACTTTTAAAAGAAAAGGGGGGATTGGGGGGTACAGTGCAGGGGAAAGAATA
GTAGACATAATAGCAACAGACATACAAACTAAAGAATTACAAAAACAAATTACAAAAATTCAAAATTTTA
TCGATCACGAGACTAGCCTCGAGAAGCTTGATATCGAATTCAAAAAAGACGGCGCTAGGATCATCGAGAC
GGTACCGTCTCCGATGATCCTAGCGCCGTCAAACAAGGCTTTTCTCCAAGGGATATTTATAGTCTCAAAA
CACACAATTACTTTACAGTTAGGGTGAGTTTCCTTTTGTGCTGTTTTTTAAAATAATAATTTAGTATTTG
TATCTCTTATAGAAATCCAAGCCTATCATGTAAAATGTAGCTAGTATTAAAAAGAACAGATTATCTGTCT
TTTATCGCACATTAAGCCTCTATAGTTACTAGGAAATATTATATGCAAATTAACCGGGGCAGGGGAGTAG
CCGAGCTTCTCCCACAAGTCTGTGCGAGGGGGCCGGCGCGGGCCTAGAGATGGCGGCGTCGGATGGATCC
ACTAGTTCTAGAGCGGCCATCGAATTCCCACGGGGTTGGGGTTGCGCCTTTTCCAAGGCAGCCCTGGGTT
TGCGCAGGGACGCGGCTGCTCTGGGCGTGGTTCCGGGAAACGCAGCGGCGCCGACCCTGGGTCTCGCACA
TTCTTCACGTCCGTTCGCAGCGTCACCCGGATCTTCGCCGCTACCCTTGTGGGCCCCCCGGCGACGCTTC
CTGCTCCGCCCCTAAGTCGGGAAGGTTCCTTGCGGTTCGCGGCGTGCCGGACGTGACAAACGGAAGCCGC
ACGACTCACTAGTACCCTCGCAGACGGACAGCGCCAGGGAGCAATGGCAGCGCGCCGACCGCGATGGGCT
GTGGCCAATAGCGGCTGCTCAGCGGGGCGCGCCGAGAGCAGCGGCCGGGAAGGGGCGGTGCGGGAGGCGG
GGTGTGGGGCGGTAGTGTGGGCCCTGTTCCTGCCCGCGCGGTGTTCCGCATTCTGCAAGCCTCCGGAGCG
CACGTCGGCAGTCGGCTCCCTCGTTGACCGAATCACCGACCTCTCTCCCCAGGGGGATCCACCGGTCGCC
ACCATGGTGAGCAAGGGCGAGGAGCTGTTCACCGGGGTGGTGCCCATCCTGGTCGAGCTGGACGGCGACG
TAAACGGCCACAAGTTCAGCGTGTCCGGCGAGGGCGAGGGCGATGCCACCTACGGCAAGCTGACCCTGAA
GTTCATCTGCACCACCGGCAAGCTGCCCGTGCCCTGGCCCACCCTCGTGACCACCCTGACCTACGGCGTG
CAGTGCTTCAGCCGCTACCCCGACCACATGAAGCAGCACGACTTCTTCAAGTCCGCCATGCCCGAAGGCT
ACGTCCAGGAGCGCACCATCTTCTTCAAGGACGACGGCAACTACAAGACCCGCGCCGAGGTGAAGTTCGA
GGGCGACACCCTGGTGAACCGCATCGAGCTGAAGGGCATCGACTTCAAGGAGGACGGCAACATCCTGGGG
CACAAGCTGGAGTACAACTACAACAGCCACAACGTCTATATCATGGCCGACAAGCAGAAGAACGGCATCA
AGGTGAACTTCAAGATCCGCCACAACATCGAGGACGGCAGCGTGCAGCTCGCCGACCACTACCAGCAGAA
CACCCCCATCGGCGACGGCCCCGTGCTGCTGCCCGACAACCACTACCTGAGCACCCAGTCCGCCCTGAGC
AAAGACCCCAACGAGAAGCGCGATCACATGGTCCTGCTGGAGTTCGTGACCGCCGCCGGGATCACTCTCG
GCATGGACGAGCTGTACAAGTAAAGCGGCCGCGTCGACAATCAACCTCTGGATTACAAAATTTGTGAAAG
ATTGACTGGTATTCTTAACTATGTTGCTCCTTTTACGCTATGTGGATACGCTGCTTTAATGCCTTTGTAT
CATGCTATTGCTTCCCGTATGGCTTTCATTTTCTCCTCCTTGTATAAATCCTGGTTGCTGTCTCTTTATG
AGGAGTTGTGGCCCGTTGTCAGGCAACGTGGCGTGGTGTGCACTGTGTTTGCTGACGCAACCCCCACTGG
TTGGGGCATTGCCACCACCTGTCAGCTCCTTTCCGGGACTTTCGCTTTCCCCCTCCCTATTGCCACGGCG
GAACTCATCGCCGCCTGCCTTGCCCGCTGCTGGACAGGGGCTCGGCTGTTGGGCACTGACAATTCCGTGG
TGTTGTCGGGGAAGCTGACGTCCTTTCCATGGCTGCTCGCCTGTGTTGCCACCTGGATTCTGCGCGGGAC
GTCCTTCTGCTACGTCCCTTCGGCCCTCAATCCAGCGGACCTTCCTTCCCGCGGCCTGCTGCCGGCTCTG
CGGCCTCTTCCGCGTCTTCGCCTTCGCCCTCAGACGAGTCGGATCTCCCTTTGGGCCGCCTCCCCGCCTG
GAATTCGAGCTCGGTACCTTTAAGACCAATGACTTACAAGGCAGCTGTAGATCTTAGCCACTTTTTAAAA
GAAAAGGGGGGACTGGAAGGGCTAATTCACTCCCAACGAAGACAAGATCTGCTTTTTGCTTGTACTGGGT
CTCTCTGGTTAGACCAGATCTGAGCCTGGGAGCTCTCTGGCTAACTAGGGAACCCACTGCTTAAGCCTCA
ATAAAGCTTGCCTTGAGTGCTTCAAGTAGTGTGTGCCCGTCTGTTGTGTGACTCTGGTAACTAGAGATCC
CTCAGACCCTTTTAGTCAGTGTGGAAAATCTCTAGCAGTAGTAGTTCATGTCATCTTATTATTCAGTATT
TATAACTTGCAAAGAAATGAATATCAGAGAGTGAGAGGAACTTGTTTATTGCAGCTTATAATGGTTACAA
ATAAAGCAATAGCATCACAAATTTCACAAATAAAGCATTTTTTTCACTGCATTCTAGTTGTGGTTTGTCC
AAACTCATCAATGTATCTTATCATGTCTGGCTCTAGCTATCCCGCCCCTAACTCCGCCCAGTTCCGCCCA
TTCTCCGCCCCATGGCTGACTAATTTTTTTTATTTATGCAGAGGCCGAGGCCGCCTCGGCCTCTGAGCTA
TTCCAGAAGTAGTGAGGAGGCTTTTTTGGAGGCCTAGGCTTTTGCGTCGAGACGTACCCAATTCGCCCTA
TAGTGAGTCGTATTACGCGCGCTCACTGGCCGTCGTTTTACAACGTCGTGACTGGGAAAACCCTGGCGTT
ACCCAACTTAATCGCCTTGCAGCACATCCCCCTTTCGCCAGCTGGCGTAATAGCGAAGAGGCCCGCACCG
ATCGCCCTTCCCAACAGTTGCGCAGCCTGAATGGCGAATGGCGCG
[124 nt withheld, positions 7676-7799]
C
[91 nt withheld, positions 7801-7891]
A
[49 nt withheld, positions 7893-7941]
CCTTTGACGTTGGAGTCCACGTTCTTT
[37 nt withheld, positions 7969-8005]
ACCCTATCTCGGTCTATTCTTTTGATTTATAAGGGATTTTGCCGATTTCGGCCTATTGGTTAAAAAATGA
GCTGATTTAACAAAAATTTAACGCGAATTTTAACAAAATATTAACGTTTACAATTTCC
