>Addgene plasmid #46633 | AB.pCCL.sin.cPPT.U6.miR-744-Decoy.hPGK.GFP.WPRE | addgene partial sequence | sequence record 68190 | pBluescript-SK 5'-tctagaactagtggatc-3'
GGCCGCGCCGGCCCCCTCGCACAGACTTGTGGGAGAAGCTCGGCTACTCCCCTGCCCCGGTTAATTTGCA
TATAATATTTCCTAGTAACTATAGAGGCTTAATGTGCGATAAAAGACAGATAATCTGTTCTTTTTAATAC
TAGCTACATTTTACATGATAGGCTTGGATTTCTATAAGAGATACAAATACTAAATTATTATTTTAAAAAA
CAGCACAAAAGGAAACTCACCCTAACTGTAAAGTAATTGTGTGTTTTGAGACTATAAATATCCCTTGGAG
AAAAGCCTTGTTTGACGGCGCTAGGATCATCAACTGCTGTTAGCCGAAGCCCCGCACAAGTATTCTGGTC
ACAGAATACAACTGCTGTTAGCCGAAGCCCCGCACAAGATGATCCTAGCGCCGTCTTTTTTGAATTCGAT
ATCAAGCTTCTCGAGGCTAGTCTCGTGATCGATAAAATTTTGAATTTTTGTAATTTGTTTTTG
