[The description below was written by a language model from this plasmid's Addgene catalogue record.]
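Description:
AB.pCCL.sin.cPPT.U6.miR-744-Decoy.hPGK.GFP.WPRE is a lentiviral transfer plasmid built on the AB.pCCLsin.PPT.U6.hPGK.GFP.wpre backbone (8233 bp without insert). It is maintained in bacteria as a high-copy plasmid under ampicillin selection. The record names a recombination-deficient strain as host, which is the usual choice for keeping repeat-containing lentiviral plasmids stable. As the name indicates, the vector is self-inactivating ("sin"), meaning the integrated provirus lacks LTR-driven transcription. It also carries a central polypurine tract (cPPT), an element that improves transduction efficiency. No feature table is supplied, so the details of the LTRs, packaging signal and bacterial origin cannot be confirmed from the record.

The payload consists of two expression units. A U6 promoter, which is transcribed by RNA polymerase III, drives a miR-744 decoy. This is a short transcript intended to carry target sites for miR-744 so that it sequesters the microRNA and relieves repression of its natural targets. The decoy was inserted between two BsmBI sites that were destroyed during cloning. The record does not state the number or design of the binding sites, nor the species of the microRNA. Downstream, the human PGK promoter drives eGFP, followed by a WPRE that enhances transcript stability and expression. GFP is the only marker in mammalian cells, allowing transduced cells to be identified or sorted by fluorescence rather than by drug selection.

The construct belongs to a collection of microRNA sensor and decoy vectors made for high-throughput assessment of microRNA activity and function. Its use is stable loss-of-function inhibition of miR-744 in transduced cells.
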