Addgene plasmid #46633: AB.pCCL.sin.cPPT.U6.miR-744-Decoy.hPGK.GFP.WPRE
Depositing lab: Brian Brown. Depositing organization: Icahn School of Medicine at Mount Sinai. Publication: High-throughput assessment of microRNA activity and function using microRNA sensor and decoy libraries. Mullokandov G, Baccarini A, Ruzo A, Jayaprakash AD, Tung N, Israelow B, Evans MJ, Sachidanandam R, Brown BD. Nat Methods. 2012 Jul 1;9(8):840-6. doi: 10.1038/nmeth.2078. PubMed 22751203.
Backbone
  Vector backbone: AB.pCCLsin.PPT.U6.hPGK.GFP.wpre
  Backbone size w/o insert (bp): 8233
  Vector type: Lentiviral
  Selectable markers: eGFP
Growth in bacteria
  Bacterial resistance: Ampicillin, 100 μg/mL
  Growth temperature: 37°C
  Growth strain: Stbl3
  Copy number: High Copy
Gene/Insert
  Cloning method: Restriction Enzyme; 5′ cloning site BsmBI (destroyed during cloning); 3′ cloning site BsmBI (destroyed during cloning)
  Sequencing primers: 5′ CATAATAGCAACAGACATAC; 3′ pBluescriptSK_primer
Terms and licenses: Academic/Nonprofit Terms; Industry Terms: Not Available to Industry
Depositor comments: Depositor Website: http://www.mountsinai.org/profiles/brian-d-brown/ Please cite Mullokandov, Baccarini, Ruzo et al. Nature Methods 2013.
How to cite: AB.pCCL.sin.cPPT.U6.miR-744-Decoy.hPGK.GFP.WPRE was a gift from Brian Brown (Addgene plasmid # 46633 ; http://n2t.net/addgene:46633 ; RRID:Addgene_46633)
